>Addgene plasmid #247428 | cwby0078 | addgene full sequence | sequence record 493131 | Addgene NGS Result
CAGTAGTAGGTTGAGGCCGTTGAGCACCGCCGCCGCAAGGAATGGTGCATGCAAGGAGATGGCGCCCAAC
AGTCCCCCGGCCACGGGGCCTGCCACCATACCCACGCCGAAACAAGCGCTCATGAGCCCGAAGTGGCGAG
CCCGATCTTCCCCATCGGTGATGTCGGCGATATAGGCGCCAGCAACCGCACCTGTGGCGCCGGTGATGCC
GGCCACGATGCGTCCGGCGTAGAGGATCGAGATCGATCTCGATCCCGCGAAATTAATACGACTCACTATA
GGGGAATTGTGAGCGGATAACAATTCCCCTCTAGAAATAATTTTGTTTAACTTTAAGAAGGAGATATACA
TATGGGCGAACTGGAACGTGAAAGCCGCGAAGCGGAAAAGCGTCTGAAAGAAGCGCGCCTGTTTGCGTGG
GCGGCGCGTCTGCTGGGCGATCTGAAACTGCTGGCGAAAGCGCTGATTGAAGAAGCGCGTGCGGTGCAGG
AACTGGCGCGCGTGGCGTGCGAACGCGGCAACCGCGATGAAGCGTGGGATGCGTTTGAGAAAGCGCTGGA
AGTGTTCGAAGAAGCGGTGAAAGTGTCGGAAGAAGCACGCGAACAAGGCGATGATGAAGTGCTGGCGTTA
GCACTGATTGCGATTGCGCTGGCGGTGCTGGCACTGGCCGAAGTGGCGTGCTGCCTGGGCATTAGCGAGC
TGGCGGAACTGGCGTGGAAAATGGCGGAATGGGTGCTGGAAGAAGCGCGCAAAGTGAGCGAAGAGGCGCG
TGAACAGGGCGACGATGAAGTTCTGGCGCTGGCCCTGATTGCCATTGCCCTGGCGGTCCTGGCCTTAGCG
GAAGTGGCCTGCTGCCGTGGCAACAAAGAAGAAGCCGAACGTGCGTATGAAGATGCGCGCCGCGTGGAAG
AGGAAGCGCGTAAAGTGAAAGAAAGCGCGGAAGAACAGGGTGATAGCGAAGTGAAACGCCTGGCAGAAGA
AGCGGAACAGCTGGCCCGTGAAGCGCGTCGCCATGTTCAGGAATGCCGCGGCGGCTGGCTGGAACATGGC
AGCGGATCAGGAGGAGACCGAAAGCGTATTACAGTGACAGTTGACAGCGACAGCTATCAGTTGCTCAAGG
CATATATGATGTCAATATCTCCGGTCTGGTATGCACAACCAAGAATGAAGCCCATGCAGTTTAAGGTTTA
CACCTATAAAAGAGAGAGCCGTTATCGTCTGTTTGTGGATGTACAGAGTGATATTATTGACACGCCCGGG
CGACGGATGGTGATCCCCCTGGCCAGTGCACGTCTGCTGTCAGATAAAGTCTCCCGTGAACTTTACCCGG
TGGTGCATATCGGGGATGAAAGCTGGCGCATGATGACCACCGATATGGCCAGTGTGCCGGTTTCCGTTAT
CGGGGAAGAAGTGGCTGATCTCAGCCACCGCGAAAATGACATCAAAAACGCCATTAACCTGATGTTCTGG
GGAATATGAACGGTCTCGTTCCGGCAGCCATCATTGGGGCAGCACCCACCACCACCACCACCACTAATGA
GATCCGGCTGCTAACAAAGCCCGAAAGGAAGCTGAGTTGGCTGCTGCCACCGCTGAGCAATAACTAGCAT
AACCCCTTGGGGCCTCTAAACGGGTCTTGAGGGGTTTTTTGCTGAAAGGAGGAACTATATCCGGATTGGC
GAATGGG
[124 nt withheld, positions 1688-1811]
C
[91 nt withheld, positions 1813-1903]
A
[49 nt withheld, positions 1905-1953]
CCTTTGACGTTGGAGTCCACGTTCTTT
[37 nt withheld, positions 1981-2017]
ACCCTATCTCGGTCTATTCTTTTGATTTATAAGGGATTTTGCCGATTTCGGCCTATTGGTTAAAAAATGA
GCTGATTTAACAAAAATTTAACGCGAATTTTAACAAAATATTAACGCTTACAATTTAGGTGGCACTTTTC
GGGGAAATGTGCGCGGAACCCCTATTTGTTTATTTTTCTAAATACATTCAAATATGTATCCGCTCATGAA
TTAATTCTTAGAAAAACTCATCGAGCATCAAATGAAACTGCAATTTATTCATATCAGGATTATCAATACC
ATATTTTTGAAAAAGCCGTTTCTGTAATGAAGGAGAAAACTCACCGAGGCAGTTCCATAGGATGGCAAGA
TCCTGGTATCGGTCTGCGATTCCGACTCGTCCAACATCAATACAACCTATTAATTTCCCCTCGTCAAAAA
TAAGGTTATCAAGTGAGAAATCACCATGAGTGACGACTGAATCCGGTGAGAATGGCAAAAGTTTATGCAT
TTCTTTCCAGACTTGTTCAACAGGCCAGCCATTACGCTCGTCATCAAAATCACTCGCATCAACCAAACCG
TTATTCATTCGTGATTGCGCCTGAGCGAGACGAAATACGCGATCGCTGTTAAAAGGACAATTACAAACAG
GAATCGAATGCAACCGGCGCAGGAACACTGCCAGCGCATCAACAATATTTTCACCTGAATCAGGATATTC
TTCTAATACCTGGAATGCTGTTTTCCCGGGGATCGCAGTGGTGAGTAACCATGCATCATCAGGAGTACGG
ATAAAATGCTTGATGGTCGGAAGAGGCATAAATTCCGTCAGCCAGTTTAGTCTGACCATCTCATCTGTAA
CATCATTGGCAACGCTACCTTTGCCATGTTTCAGAAACAACTCTGGCGCATCGGGCTTCCCATACAATCG
ATAGATTGTCGCACCTGATTGCCCGACATTATCGCGAGCCCATTTATACCCATATAAATCAGCATCCATG
TTGGAATTTAATCGCGGCCTAGAGCAAGACGTTTCCCGTTGAATATGGCTCATAACACCCCTTGTATTAC
TGTTTATGTAAGCAGACAGTTTTATTGTTCATGACCAAAATCCCTTAACGTGAGTTTTCGTTCCACTGAG
CGTCAGACCCCGTAGAAAAGATCAAAGGATCTTCTTGAGATCCTTTTTTTCTGCGCGTAATCTGCTGCTT
GCAAACAAAAAAACCACCGCTACCAGCGGTGGTTTGTTTGCCGGATCAAGAGCTACCAACTCTTTTTCCG
AAGGTAACTGGCTTCAGCAGAGCGCAGATACCAAATACTGTCCTTCTAGTGTAGCCGTAGTTAGGCCACC
ACTTCAAGAACTCTGTAGCACCGCCTACATACCTCGCTCTGCTAATCCTGTTACCAGTGGCTGCTGCCAG
TGGCGATAAGTCGTGTCTTACCGGGTTGGACTCAAGACGATAGTTACCGGATAAGGCGCAGCGGTCGGGC
TGAACGGGGGGTTCGTGCACACAGCCCAGCTTGGAGCGAACGACCTACACCGAACTGAGATACCTACAGC
GTGAGCTATGAGAAAGCGCCACGCTTCCCGAAGGGAGAAAGGCGGACAGGTATCCGGTAAGCGGCAGGGT
CGGAACAGGAGAGCGCACGAGGGAGCTTCCAGGGGGAAACGCCTGGTATCTTTATAGTCCTGTCGGGTTT
CGCCACCTCTGACTTGAGCGTCGATTTTTGTGATGCTCGTCAGGGGGGCGGAGCCTATGGAAAAACGCCA
GCAACGCGGCCTTTTTACGGTTCCTGGCCTTTTGCTGGCCTTTTGCTCACATGTTCTTTCCTGCGTTATC
CCCTGATTCTGTGGATAACCGTATTACCGCCTTTGAGTGAGCTGATACCGCTCGCCGCAGCCGAACGACC
GAGCGCAGCGAGTCAGTGAGCGAGGAAGCGGAAGAGCGCCTGATGCGGTATTTTCTCCTTACGCATCTGT
GCGGTATTTCACACCGCAATGGTGCACTCTCAGTACAATCTGCTCTGATGCCGCATAGTTAAGCCAGTAT
ACACTCCGCTATCGCTACGTGACTGGGTCATGGCTGCGCCCCGACACCCGCCAACACCCGCTGACGCGCC
CTGACGGGCTTGTCTGCTCCCGGCATCCGCTTACAGACAAGCTGTGACCGTCTCCGGGAGCTGCATGTGT
CAGAGGTTTTCACCGTCATCACCGAAACGCGCGAGGCAGCTGCGGTAAAGCTCATCAGCGTGGTCGTGAA
GCGATTCACAGATGTCTGCCTGTTCATCCGCGTCCAGCTCGTTGAGTTTCTCCAGAAGCGTTAATGTCTG
GCTTCTGATAAAGCGGGCCATGTTAAGGGCGGTTTTTTCCTGTTTGGTCACTGATGCCTCCGTGTAAGGG
GGATTTCTGTTCATGGGGGTAATGATACCGATGAAACGAGAGAGGATGCTCACGATACGGGTTACTGATG
ATGAACATGCCCGGTTACTGGAACGTTGTGAGGGTAAACAACTGGCGGTATGGATGCGGCGGGACCAGAG
AAAAATCACTCAGGGTCAATGCCAGCGCTTCGTTAATACAGATGTAGGTGTTCCACAGGGTAGCCAGCAG
CATCCTGCGATGCAGATCCGGAACATAATGGTGCAGGGCGCTGACTTCCGCGTTTCCAGACTTTACGAAA
CACGGAAACCGAAGACCATTCATGTTGTTGCTCAGGTCGCAGACGTTTTGCAGCAGCAGTCGCTTCACGT
TCGCTCGCGTATCGGTGATTCATTCTGCTAACCAGTAAGGCAACCCCGCCAGCCTAGCCGGGTCCTCAAC
GACAGGAGCACGATCATGCGCACCCGTGGGGCCGCCATGCCGGCGATAATGGCCTGCTTCTCGCCGAAAC
GTTTGGTGGCGGGACCAGTGACGAAGGCTTGAGCGAGGGCGTGCAAGATTCCGAATACCGCAAGCGACAG
GCCGATCATCGTCGCGCTCCAGCGAAAGCGGTCCTCGCCGAAAATGACCCAGAGCGCTGCCGGCACCTGT
CCTACGAGTTGCATGATAAAGAAGACAGTCATAAGTGCGGCGACGATAGTCATGCCCCGCGCCCACCGGA
AGGAGCTGACTGGGTTGAAGGCTCTCAAGGGCATCGGTCGAGATCCCGGTGCCTAATGAGTGAGCTAACT
TACATTAATTGCGTTGCGCTCACTGCCCGCTTTCCAGTCGGGAAACCTGTCGTGCCAGCTGCATTAATGA
ATCGGCCAACGCGCGGGGAGAGGCGGTTTGCGTATTGGGCGCCAGGGTGGTTTTTCTTTTCACCAGTGAG
ACGGGCAACAGCTGATTGCCCTTCACCGCCTGGCCCTGAGAGAGTTGCAGCAAGCGGTCCACGCTGGTTT
GCCCCAGCAGGCGAAAATCCTGTTTGATGGTGGTTAACGGCGGGATATAACATGAGCTGTCTTCGGTATC
GTCGTATCCCACTACCGAGATGTCCGCACCAACGCGCAGCCCGGACTCGGTAATGGCGCGCATTGCGCCC
AGCGCCATCTGATCGTTGGCAACCAGCATCGCAGTGGGAACGATGCCCTCATTCAGCATTTGCATGGTTT
GTTGAAAACCGGACATGGCACTCCAGTCGCCTTCCCGTTCCGCTATCGGCTGAATTTGATTGCGAGTGAG
ATATTTATGCCAGCCAGCCAGACGCAGACGCGCCGAGACAGAACTTAATGGGCCCGCTAACAGCGCGATT
TGCTGGTGACCCAATGCGACCAGATGCTCCACGCCCAGTCGCGTACCGTCTTCATGGGAGAAAATAATAC
TGTTGATGGGTGTCTGGTCAGAGACATCAAGAAATAACGCCGGAACATTAGTGCAGGCAGCTTCCACAGC
AATGGCATCCTGGTCATCCAGCGGATAGTTAATGATCAGCCCACTGACGCGTTGCGCGAGAAGATTGTGC
ACCGCCGCTTTACAGGCTTCGACGCCGCTTCGTTCTACCATCGACACCACCACGCTGGCACCCAGTTGAT
CGGCGCGAGATTTAATCGCCGCGACAATTTGCGACGGCGCGTGCAGGGCCAGACTGGAGGTGGCAACGCC
AATCAGCAACGACTGTTTGCCCGCCAGTTGTTGTGCCACGCGGTTGGGAATGTAATTCAGCTCCGCCATC
GCCGCTTCCACTTTTTCCCGCGTTTTCGCAGAAACGTGGCTGGCCTGGTTCACCACGCGGGAAACGGTCT
GATAAGAGACACCGGCATACTCTGCGACATCGTATAACGTTACTGGTTTCACATTCACCACCCTGAATTG
ACTCTCTTCCGGGCGCTATCATGCCATACCGCGAAAGGTTTTGCGCCATTCGATGGTGTCCGGGATCTCG
ACGCTCTCCCTTATGCGACTCCTGCATTAGGAAGCAGCC
Features (pLannotate 1.2.2; 20 found; start..end, strand, type, name):
    264..282     +  promoter       T7 promoter: promoter for bacteriophage T7 RNA polymerase
    283..307     +  protein_bind   lac operator: The lac repressor binds to the lac operator to inhibit transcription in E. coli. This inhibition can be relieved by adding lactose or isopropyl-β-D-thiogalactopyranoside (IPTG). lac repressor encoded by lacI
    322..344     +  RBS            RBS: efficient ribosome binding site from bacteriophage T7 gene 10 (Olins and Rangwala, 1989)
   1069..1140    +  CDS            ccdA (fragment): CCDA_ECO57 - Also known as H, letA. Experimental evidence at protein level: Swiss-Prot protein existence level 1. Antitoxin component of a type II toxin-antitoxin (TA) system which inhibits the post-segregational killing (PSK) of plasmid-free cells, also referred to as a plasmid addiction system. Binds to and blocks the activity of CcdB; will also remove bound CcdB protein from the CcdB-GyrA complex by forming a CcdA-CcdB complex, a process termed rejuvenation. Functions as a transcriptional corepressor for the ccdAB operon, repression also requires CcdB (By similarity). From Escherichia coli
   1174..1476    +  CDS            ccdB: CCDB_ECOLI - Also known as G, letB, letD. Experimental evidence at protein level: Swiss-Prot protein existence level 1. Toxic component of a type II toxin-antitoxin (TA) system, functioning in plasmid maintainence. Responsible for the post- segregational killing (PSK) of plasmid-free cells, also referred to as a plasmid addiction system. Half-life of over 2 hours. Cell killing by CcdB is accompanied by filamentation, defects in chromosome and plasmid segregation, defects in cell division, formation of anucleate cells, decreased DNA synthesis and plasmid loss. Interferes with the activity of DN
   1516..1534    +  CDS            9xHis (fragment): 9xHis affinity tag
   1547..1596    +  CDS            SET1 (fragment): solubility-enhancement tag derived from T7 phage gene 10B
   1604..1651    +  terminator     T7 terminator: transcription terminator for bacteriophage T7 RNA polymerase
   1688..2116    +  rep_origin     f1 ori (sequence partly withheld): f1 bacteriophage origin of replication; arrow indicates direction of (+) strand synthesis
   2169..2226    +  promoter       AmpR promoter (fragment): bla
   2235..3050    -  CDS            KanR: aminoglycoside phosphotransferase; aph(3')-Ia; confers resistance to kanamycin in bacteria or G418 (Geneticin®) in eukaryotes
   3172..3760    +  rep_origin     ori: high-copy-number ColE1/pMB1/pBR322/pUC origin of replication
   3946..4085    -  misc_feature   bom: basis of mobility region from pBR322
   4187..4378    -  CDS            rop: Rop protein, which maintains plasmids at low copy number; rop
   4395..4775    +  CDS            YPB1_ECOLX: Protein predicted: Swiss-Prot protein existence level 4. From Escherichia coli.
   4847..5138    -  CDS            TcR (fragment): tetracycline efflux protein; tet; confers resistance to tetracycline
   5153..5174    -  protein_bind   CAP binding site: CAP binding activates transcription in the presence of cAMP. E. coli catabolite activator protein
   5187..6269    -  CDS            lacI: lac repressor; lacI; The lac repressor binds to the lac operator to inhibit transcription in E. coli. This inhibition can be relieved by adding lactose or isopropyl-β-D-thiogalactopyranoside (IPTG).
   6270..6347    -  promoter       lacI promoter: lacI
   6355..238     -  CDS            TcR (fragment) (across the origin): tetracycline efflux protein; tet; confers resistance to tetracycline
