[The description below was written by a language model from this plasmid's Addgene catalogue record and pLannotate feature annotations shown in this document.]
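Description:
cwby0078 is a pET29-based bacterial expression vector built as a Golden Gate assembly (GGA) entry plasmid for cloning synthetic protein-coding inserts. It carries the standard pET architecture: a T7 promoter followed by a lac operator and the T7 gene 10 ribosome binding site, a T7 terminator downstream, and a lacI gene with its own promoter, so that expression is repressed until induced with IPTG in a host supplying T7 RNA polymerase. Propagation relies on a ColE1/pMB1-type origin with the adjacent bom and rop elements. An f1 origin is also present, and selection is by kanamycin through the aph(3')-Ia gene. Short fragments annotated as tetracycline resistance are backbone remnants rather than functional markers.

The purpose string describes the cloning region as an AGGA overhang, a component called C4-81-4 joined by a GS linker, a promoter-driven ccdB cassette, a TTCC overhang, then a SNAC site and a 6xHis tag. The feature table agrees with this in part. It shows a partial ccdA fragment and a complete ccdB toxin gene, followed by a histidine-tag fragment, while roughly 700 bases between the ribosome binding site and the ccdA fragment are unannotated. That stretch presumably holds the C4-81-4 element, whose identity the record does not explain. CcdB poisons DNA gyrase, so it serves as a negative selection marker: Golden Gate assembly replaces the toxin cassette with the gene of interest, and clones retaining the parental vector are killed in sensitive strains. The resulting product would be fused in frame to the upstream component and to a C-terminal His tag for affinity purification, with the SNAC sequence generally used for chemical tag removal. The associated publication concerns scaling up experimental characterization of designed proteins.
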