Addgene plasmid #247428: cwby0078
Purpose: GGA cloning AGGA-C4-81-4-GS-promoter-ccdb-TTCC-SNAC-6xhis
Depositing lab: David Baker. Publication: Accelerating protein design by scaling experimental characterization. Qian J, Milles LF, Wicky BIM, Ragotte RJ, Motmaen A, Borst AJ, Skotheim R, Ols S, Coventry B, Li X, Kibler RD, Goreshnik I, Exposit M, Lore K, Stewart L, Baker D. Nat Commun. 2026 Aug 20;17(1):9945. doi: 10.1038/s41467-026-76740-9. PubMed 42754580.
Backbone
  Vector backbone: pET29
  Vector type: Bacterial Expression
Growth in bacteria
  Bacterial resistance: Kanamycin, 50 μg/mL
  Growth temperature: 37°C
  Growth strain: NEB Stable
  Copy number: Unknown
Gene/Insert
  Gene/Insert name: ccdb
  Species: Synthetic
  Promoter: T7
  Cloning method: Golden Gate
Terms and licenses: Academic/Nonprofit Terms; Industry Terms: Not Available to Industry
Depositor comments: Please visit https://doi.org/10.1101/2025.08.05.668824 for bioRxiv preprint.
How to cite: cwby0078 was a gift from David Baker (Addgene plasmid # 247428 ; http://n2t.net/addgene:247428 ; RRID:Addgene_247428)
